Addgene plasmid #241185: linker-P2A-mem-mScarlet-ORF-3
Purpose: Middle entry vector for mini-Golden subcloning platform; mScarlet
Depositing lab: Junsu Kang. Depositing organization: University of Wisconsin, Madison. Publication: Advancing knock-in approaches for robust genome editing in zebrafish. Rodriguez-Parks A, Beezley EG, Manna S, Silaban I, Almutawa SI, Cao S, Ahmed H, Guyer M, Baker S, Richards MP, Kang J. Biol Open. 2026 Feb 2:bio.062472. doi: 10.1242/bio.062472. PubMed 41630603.
Backbone
  Vector backbone: pU6a:sgRNA#37
  Vector type: Mini-Golden
Growth in bacteria
  Bacterial resistance: Spectinomycin, 50 μg/mL
  Growth temperature: 37°C
  Growth strain: DH5alpha
  Copy number: Unknown
Gene/Insert
  Gene/Insert name: mScarlet
  Species: Synthetic
  Mutation: TCGC linker
  Cloning method: Restriction Enzyme; 5′ cloning site Unknown (unknown if destroyed); 3′ cloning site Unknown (unknown if destroyed)
Terms and licenses: Academic/Nonprofit Terms; Industry Terms: Not Available to Industry
How to cite: linker-P2A-mem-mScarlet-ORF-3 was a gift from Junsu Kang (Addgene plasmid # 241185 ; http://n2t.net/addgene:241185 ; RRID:Addgene_241185)
