[The description below was written by a language model from this plasmid's Addgene catalogue record and pLannotate feature annotations shown in this document.]
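Description:
linker-P2A-mem-mScarlet-ORF-3 is a small (about 3.6 kb) bacterial cloning plasmid that serves as a middle entry vector in the mini-Golden subcloning platform, a modular assembly system developed in the context of knock-in genome editing in zebrafish. It is built on the pU6a:sgRNA#37 backbone and is propagated in E. coli through a high-copy ColE1/pUC-type origin. Selection is with spectinomycin, conferred by a full-length aadA gene that sits downstream of class 1 integron Pc promoter remnants and a short gentamicin-resistance gene fragment. The rrnB T1 and T2 terminators, together with small lacZα, lacI and multiple-cloning-site fragments, are leftover backbone elements that flank the cargo region.

The payload is a synthetic red fluorescent reporter module. The annotation detects an mScarlet-family coding sequence (matched as a fragment of an mScarlet-I derivative). The SV40 polyadenylation signal lying downstream is annotated on the opposite strand, so the table does not establish it as this ORF's terminator. As the name indicates, the reporter is preceded by a linker and a P2A self-cleaving peptide and carries a membrane-targeting ("mem") signal, although these short elements are not individually annotated in the feature table. The record notes a TCGC linker, and the "ORF-3" suffix presumably denotes one reading-frame variant, though this is not explained. No eukaryotic promoter is annotated, which fits a design where the cassette is fused in frame behind another coding sequence, so that P2A releases membrane-localised mScarlet as a separate protein reporting that gene's expression. The cloning sites used for assembly are not recorded.
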