Features (pLannotate 1.2.2; 12 found; start..end, strand, type, name):
     41..84      +  terminator     rrnB T1 terminator: Escherichia coli rrnB; transcription terminator T1 from the E. coli rrnB gene
    131..167     -  CDS            lacZα (fragment): LacZα fragment of β-galactosidase; lacZ fragment
    322..359     +  misc_feature   MCS (fragment): multiple cloning site
    373..1043    +  CDS            mScarlet-2I (fragment): mScarlet-I derivative in which the N- and C-termini have been modified to reduce cytotoxicity (Valbuena et al., 2020) preserves the original mammalian codon optimization
   1070..1087    -  promoter       T7 promoter (fragment): promoter for bacteriophage T7 RNA polymerase
   1092..1226    -  polyA_signal   SV40 poly(A) signal: SV40 polyadenylation signal
   1401..1424    +  promoter       Pc promoter (fragment): intI1 (promoter lies within the coding sequence); class 1 integron promoter
   1600..1656    +  CDS            GmR (fragment): gentamycin acetyltransferase; aacC1; confers resistance to gentamycin
   1663..2451    +  CDS            aadA: S3AD_ECOLX - Experimental evidence at protein level: Swiss-Prot protein existence level 1. Mediates bacterial resistance to the antibiotics streptomycin and spectinomycin. From Escherichia coli.
   2547..3135    +  rep_origin     ori: high-copy-number ColE1/pMB1/pBR322/pUC origin of replication
   3318..3410    +  CDS            lacI (fragment): lac repressor; lacI; The lac repressor binds to the lac operator to inhibit transcription in E. coli. This inhibition can be relieved by adding lactose or isopropyl-β-D-thiogalactopyranoside (IPTG).
   3465..3492    -  terminator     rrnB T2 terminator: transcription terminator T2 from the E. coli rrnB gene
>Addgene plasmid #241185 | linker-P2A-mem-mScarlet-ORF-3 | addgene full sequence | sequence record 482164 | Addgene NGS Result
ATTTGTCCTACTCAGGAGAGCGTTCACCGACAAACAACAGATAAAACGAAAGGCCCAGTCTTCCGACTGA
GCCTTTCGTTTTATTTGATGCCTGGCAGTTCCCTACTCTCGCGTTAACGCTAGCATGGATGTTTTCCCAG
TCACGACGTTGTAAAACGACGGCCAGTCTTAAGCTCGGGCCCGGTCTCTTCGCCCGGCTCTGGGGCTACA
AACTTCTCTCTGCTGAAACAAGCTGGCGACGTGGAGGAGAACCCTGGACCTATGCTGTGCTGCATCAGAA
GAACTAAACCGGTTGAGAAGAATGAAGAGGCCGATCAGGAGCTGCAGTCGACGGTACCGCGGGCCCGGGA
CCCACCGGTCGCCACCAAGCTTATGGATAGCACCGAGGCAGTGATCAAGGAGTTCATGCGGTTCAAGGTG
CACATGGAGGGCTCCATGAACGGCCACGAGTTCGAGATCGAGGGCGAGGGCGAGGGCCGCCCCTACGAGG
GCACCCAGACCGCCAAGCTGAGGGTGACCAAGGGTGGCCCCCTGCCCTTCTCCTGGGACATCCTGTCCCC
TCAGTTCATGTACGGCTCCAGGGCCTTCACGAAGCACCCCGCCGACATCCCCGACTACTGGAAGCAGTCC
TTCCCCGAGGGCTTCAAGTGGGAGCGCGTGATGAACTTCGAGGACGGCGGCGCCGTGTCCGTGGCCCAGG
ACACCTCCCTGGAGGACGGCACCCTGATCTACAAGGTGAAGCTCCGCGGCACCAACTTCCCTCCTGACGG
CCCCGTAATGCAGAAGAAGACAATGGGCTGGGAAGCATCCACCGAGCGGTTGTACCCCGAGGACGTCGTG
CTGAAGGGCGACATTAAGATGGCCCTGCGCCTGAAGGACGGCGGCCGCTACCTGGCGGACTTCAAGACCA
CCTACAGGGCCAAGAAGCCCGTGCAGATGCCCGGCGCCTTCAACATCGACCGCAAGTTGGACATCACATC
CCACAACGAGGACTACACCGTGGTGGAACAGTACGAACGCTCCGTGGCCCGCCACTCCACCGGCGGCTCC
GGTGGCTCCTAATCTAGAACTATAGTGAGTCGTATTACGTAGATCCAGACATGATAAGATACATTGATGA
GTTTGGACAAACCACAACTAGAATGCAGTGAAAAAAATGCTTTATTTGTGAAATTTGTGATGCTATTGCT
TTATTTGTAACCATTATAAGCTGCAATAAACAAGTTAACAACAACAATTGCATTCATTTTATGTTTCAGG
TTCAGGGGGAGGTGTGGGAGGTTTTTTAATTCCTCAAGAGACCTCTAGACCAGCCAGGACAGAAATGCCT
CGACTTCGCTGCTACCCAAGGTTGCCGGGTGACGCACACCGTGGAAACGGATGAAGGCACGAACCCAGTG
GACATAAGCCTGTTCGGTTCGTAAGCTGTAATGCAAGTAGCGTATGCGCTCACGCAACTGGTCCAGAACC
TTGACCGAACGCAGCGGTGGTAACGGCGCAGTGGCGGTTTTCATGGCTTGTTATGACTGTTTTTTTGGGG
TACAGTCTATGCCTCGGGCATCCAAGCAGCAAGCGCGTTACGCCGTGGGTCGATGTTTGATGTTATGGAG
CAGCAACGATGTTACGCAGCAGGGCAGTCGCCCTAAAACAAAGTTAAACATTATGAGGGAAGCGGTGATC
GCCGAAGTATCGACTCAACTATCAGAGGTAGTTGGCGTCATCGAGCGCCATCTCGAACCGACGTTGCTGG
CCGTACATTTGTACGGCTCCGCAGTGGATGGCGGCCTGAAGCCACACAGTGATATTGATTTGCTGGTTAC
GGTGACCGTAAGGCTTGATGAAACAACGCGGCGAGCTTTGATCAACGACCTTTTGGAAACTTCGGCTTCC
CCTGGAGAGAGCGAGATTCTCCGCGCTGTAGAAGTCACCATTGTTGTGCACGACGACATCATTCCGTGGC
GTTATCCAGCTAAGCGCGAACTGCAATTTGGCGAATGGCAGCGCAATGACATTCTTGCAGGTATCTTCGA
GCCAGCCACGATCGACATTGATCTGGCTATCTTGCTGACAAAAGCAAGAGAACATAGCGTTGCCTTGGTA
GGTCCAGCGGCGGAGGAACTCTTTGATCCGGTTCCTGAACAGGATCTATTTGAGGCGCTAAATGAAACCT
TAACGCTATGGAACTCGCCGCCCGACTGGGCTGGCGATGAGCGAAATGTAGTGCTTACGTTGTCCCGCAT
TTGGTACAGCGCAGTAACCGGCAAAATCGCGCCGAAGGATGTCGCTGCCGACTGGGCAATGGAGCGCCTG
CCGGCCCAGTATCAGCCCGTCATACTTGAAGCTAGACAGGCTTATCTTGGACAAGAAGAAGATCGCTTGG
CCTCGCGCGCAGATCAGTTGGAAGAATTTGTCCACTACGTGAAAGGCGAGATCACCAAGGTAGTCGGCAA
ATAACCCTCGAGCCACCCATGACCAAAATCCCTTAACGTGAGTTACGCGTCGTTCCACTGAGCGTCAGAC
CCCGTAGAAAAGATCAAAGGATCTTCTTGAGATCCTTTTTTTCTGCGCGTAATCTGCTGCTTGCAAACAA
AAAAACCACCGCTACCAGCGGTGGTTTGTTTGCCGGATCAAGAGCTACCAACTCTTTTTCCGAAGGTAAC
TGGCTTCAGCAGAGCGCAGATACCAAATACTGTTCTTCTAGTGTAGCCGTAGTTAGGCCACCACTTCAAG
AACTCTGTAGCACCGCCTACATACCTCGCTCTGCTAATCCTGTTACCAGTGGCTGCTGCCAGTGGCGATA
AGTCGTGTCTTACCGGGTTGGACTCAAGACGATAGTTACCGGATAAGGCGCAGCGGTCGGGCTGAACGGG
GGGTTCGTGCACACAGCCCAGCTTGGAGCGAACGACCTACACCGAACTGAGATACCTACAGCGTGAGCTA
TGAGAAAGCGCCACGCTTCCCGAAGGGAGAAAGGCGGACAGGTATCCGGTAAGCGGCAGGGTCGGAACAG
GAGAGCGCACGAGGGAGCTTCCAGGGGGAAACGCCTGGTATCTTTATAGTCCTGTCGGGTTTCGCCACCT
CTGACTTGAGCGTCGATTTTTGTGATGCTCGTCAGGGGGGCGGAGCCTATGGAAAAACGCCAGCAACGCG
GCCTTTTTACGGTTCCTGGCCTTTTGCTGGCCTTTTGCTCACATGTTCTTTCCTGCGTTATCCCCTGATT
CTGTGGATAACCGTATTACCGCCTTTGAGTGAGCTGATACCGCTCGCCGCAGCCGAACGACCGAGCGCAG
CGAGTCAGTGAGCGAGGAAGCGGAAGAGCGCCCAATACGCAAACCGCCTCTCCCCGCGCGTTGGCCGATT
CATTAATGCAGCTGGCACGACAGGTTTCCCGACTGGAAAGCGGGCAGTGAGCGCAACGCAATTAATACGC
GTACCGCTAGCCAGGAAGAGTTTGTAGAAACGCAAAAAGGCCATCCGTCAGGATGGCCTTCTGCTTAGTT
TGATGCCTGGCAGTTTATGGCGGGCGTCCTGCCCGCCACCCTCCGGGCCGTTGCTTCACAACGTTCAAAT
CCGCTCCCGGCGG
